Addgene plasmid #55578: mTurquoise-Rab5a-7
Purpose: Localization: Ras GTPase / Endosomes, Excitation: 434, Emission: 474
Depositing lab: Michael Davidson. Depositing organization: Florida State University, Tallahassee.
Backbone
  Vector backbone: mTurquoise
  Backbone size w/o insert (bp): 4750
  Vector type: Mammalian Expression
  Selectable markers: Neomycin (select with G418)
Growth in bacteria
  Bacterial resistance: Kanamycin, 50 μg/mL
  Growth temperature: 37°C
  Growth strain: DH5alpha
  Copy number: High Copy
Gene/Insert
  Gene/Insert name: Rab5a (alt name: NM_004162.4)
  Promoter: CMV
  Tag / fusion protein: mTurquoise (N terminal on backbone)
  Cloning method: Unknown
  Sequencing primers: 5′ CMV-F; 3′ SV40pA-R
Terms and licenses: Academic/Nonprofit Terms; Industry Terms
Depositor comments: . Excitation = 434; Emission = 474
How to cite: mTurquoise-Rab5a-7 was a gift from Michael Davidson (Addgene plasmid # 55578 ; http://n2t.net/addgene:55578 ; RRID:Addgene_55578)
