[The description below was written by a language model from this plasmid's Addgene catalogue record.]
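Description:
mTurquoise-Rab5a-7 is a mammalian expression plasmid that produces the small GTPase Rab5a fused to the cyan fluorescent protein mTurquoise. It is built on an mTurquoise fusion-vector backbone of about 4.75 kb (excluding the insert). It is maintained as a high-copy plasmid in E. coli under kanamycin selection. For mammalian cells the record lists a neomycin marker, so stable transfectants can be selected with G418. No feature table accompanies the entry, so the replication origins, polyadenylation signals and the promoter arrangement driving the resistance marker are not explicitly documented. The use of an SV40 polyA reverse sequencing primer does suggest that an SV40 polyadenylation signal lies downstream of the fusion cassette.

The insert is Rab5a, with a RefSeq mRNA accession given as its alternate name. The species is not otherwise stated, and the cloning method is recorded as unknown. Expression is driven by the CMV promoter, a strong constitutive promoter in most mammalian cell lines. mTurquoise is supplied by the backbone and sits at the N terminus of Rab5a. This orientation leaves the C terminus of the Rab protein free, which matters because Rab GTPases generally depend on C-terminal lipid modification for membrane attachment. The "7" in the name may refer to the linker between the two proteins, but the record does not explain it.

The stated purpose is subcellular localization. Rab5a is a Ras-family GTPase associated with endosomes, so the fusion serves as a cyan marker for endosomal compartments in fluorescence microscopy. The recorded excitation maximum is 434 nm and the emission maximum is 474 nm, which suits imaging alongside spectrally distinct fluorescent proteins.
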