>Addgene plasmid #55578 | mTurquoise-Rab5a-7 | depositor partial sequence | sequence record 85985 | insert sequence
CTAGCGCTACCGGTCGCCACCATGGTGAGCAAGGGCGAGGAGCTGTTCACCGGGGTGGTGCCCATCCTGG
TCGAGCTGGACGGCGACGTAAACGGCCACAAGTTCAGCGTGTCCGGCGAGGGCGAGGGCGATGCCACCTA
CGGCAAGCTGACCCTGAAGTTCATCTGCACCACCGGCAAGCTGCCCGTGCCCTGGCCCACCCTCGTGACC
ACCCTGTCCTGGGGCGTGCAGTGCTTCGCCCGCTACCCCGACCACATGAAGCAGCACGACTTCTTCAAGT
CCGCCATGCCCGAAGGCTACGTCCAGGAGCGCACCATCTTCTTCAAGGACGACGGCAACTACAAGACCCG
CGCCGAGGTGAAGTTCGAGGGCGACACCCTGGTGAACCGCATCGAGCTGAAGGGCATCGACTTCAAGGAG
GACGGCAACATCCTGGGGCACAAGCTGGAGTACAACTACATCAGCGACAACGTCTATATCACCGCCGACA
AGCAGAAGAACGGCATCAAGGCCAACTTCAAGATCCGCCACAACATCGAGGACGGCGGCGTGCAGCTCGC
CGACCACTACCAGCAGAACACCCCCATCGGCGACGGCCCCGTGCTGCTGCCCGACAACCACTACCTGAGC
ACCCAGTCCAAGCTGAGCAAAGACCCCAACGAGAAGCGCGATCACATGGTCCTGCTGGAGTTCGTGACCG
CCGCCGGGATCACTCTCGGCATGGACGAGCTGTACAAGTCCGGACTCAGATCTCGAGCCATGGCTAGTCG
AGGCGCAACAAGACCCAACGGGCCAAATACTGGAAATAAAATATGCCAGTTCAAACTAGTACTTCTGGGA
GAGTCTGCTGTTGGCAAATCAAGCCTAGTGCTTCGTTTTGTGAAGGGCCAATTTCATGAATTTCAAGAGA
GTACCATAGGGGCTGCTTTTCTAACCCAAACTGTGTGTCTTGATGATACAACAGTAAAGTTTGAAATATG
GGATACAGCTGGTCAAGAACGATACCATAGCTTAGCACCAATGTACTACAGAGGAGCACAAGCAGCCATA
GTTGTATATGATATCACAAATGAGGAGTCCTTTGCCAGAGCCAAAAACTGGGTTAAAGAACTTCAGAGGC
AAGCCAGTCCTAACATTGTAATAGCTTTATCAGGAAACAAGGCTGATCTTGCAAATAAAAGAGCTGTCGA
TTTCCAGGAAGCACAGTCCTATGCAGATGACAACAGTTTATTATTCATGGAGACATCAGCTAAAACATCG
ATGAATGTAAATGAAATATTCATGGCAATAGCTAAAAAGTTGCCAAAGAACGAACCACAGAATCCAGGAG
CAAATTCTGCCAGAGGAAGAGGAGTAGACCTTACTGAACCCACGCAGCCAACCAGGAATCAGTGTTGTAG
TAACTAAGGATCCACCGGATCTAGATAACTGATCATA
