>Addgene plasmid #55578 | mTurquoise-Rab5a-7 | addgene partial sequence | sequence record 101904 | N-ter GFP 5'-GGATCACTCTCGGCATGG-3'
TGGCTAGTCGAGGCGCAACAAGACCCAACGGGCCAAATACTGGAAATAAAATATGCCAGTTCAAACTAGT
ACTTCTGGGAGAGTCTGCTGTTGGCAAATCAAGCCTAGTGCTTCGTTTTGTGAAGGGCCAATTTCATGAA
TTTCAAGAGAGTACCATAGGGGCTGCTTTTCTAACCCAAACTGTGTGTCTTGATGATACAACAGTAAAGT
TTGAAATATGGGATACAGCTGGTCAAGAACGATACCATAGCTTAGCACCAATGTACTACAGAGGAGCACA
AGCAGCCATAGTTGTATATGATATCACAAATGAGGAGTCCTTTGCCAGAGCCAAAAACTGGGTTAAAGAA
CTTCAGAGGCAAGCCAGTCCTAACATTGTAATAGCTTTATCAGGAAACAAGGCTGATCTTGCAAATAAAA
GAGCTGTCGATTTCCAGGAAGCACAGTCCTATGCAGATGACAACAGTTTATTATTCATGGAGACATCAGC
TAAAACATCGATGAATGTAAATGAAATATTCATGGCAATAGCTAAAAAGTTGCCAAAGAACGAACCACAG
AATCCAGGAGCAAATTCTGCCAGAGGAAGAGGAGTAGACCTTACTGAACCCACGCAGCCAACCAGGAATC
AGTGTTGTAGTAACTAAGGATCCACCGGATCTAGATAACTGATCATAATCAGCCATACCACATTTGTAGA
GGTTTTACTTGCTTTAAAAAACCTCCCACACCTCCCCCTGAACCTGAAACATAAAATGAATGCAATTGTT
GTTGTTAACTTGTTTATTGCAGCTTATAATGGTTACAAATAAAGCAATAGCATCACAAATTTCACAAATA
AAGCATTTTTTTCACTGCATTCTAGTTGTGGTTTGTCCAAACTCATCAATGTATCTTAACGCGTAA
